Addgene plasmid #127653: pLentiCRISPRv2-NONO 40
Purpose: Knock-out of human NONO
Depositing lab: Nicolas Manel. Depositing organization: Institut Curie. Publication: NONO Detects the Nuclear HIV Capsid to Promote cGAS-Mediated Innate Immune Activation. Lahaye X, Gentili M, Silvin A, Conrad C, Picard L, Jouve M, Zueva E, Maurin M, Nadalin F, Knott GJ, Zhao B, Du F, Rio M, Amiel J, Fox AH, Li P, Etienne L, Bond CS, Colleaux L, Manel N. Cell. 2018 Oct 4;175(2):488-501.e22. doi: 10.1016/j.cell.2018.08.062. Epub 2018 Sep 27. PubMed 30270045.
Backbone
  Vector backbone: pLentiCRISPRv2
  Vector type: Lentiviral
  Selectable markers: Puromycin
Growth in bacteria
  Bacterial resistance: Ampicillin, 100 μg/mL
  Growth temperature: 30°C
  Growth strain: NEB Stable
  Copy number: High Copy
Gene/Insert
  Gene/Insert name: NONO sgRNA
  gRNA/shRNA sequence: GTAGTCATTGTGGATGATCG
  Species: H. sapiens (human)
  Entrez Gene: NONO (a.k.a. MRXS34, NMT55, NRB54, P54, P54NRB, PPP1R114)
  Cloning method: Unknown
Terms and licenses: Academic/Nonprofit Terms; Industry Terms: Not Available to Industry
How to cite: pLentiCRISPRv2-NONO 40 was a gift from Nicolas Manel (Addgene plasmid # 127653 ; http://n2t.net/addgene:127653 ; RRID:Addgene_127653)
