[The description below was written by a language model from this plasmid's Addgene catalogue record and pLannotate feature annotations shown in this document.]
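Description:
pLentiCRISPRv2-NONO 40 is a lentiviral all-in-one CRISPR/Cas9 plasmid built on the pLentiCRISPRv2 backbone and designed to knock out the human NONO gene (also known as p54nrb). It is maintained in E. coli as a high-copy plasmid through a ColE1/pUC-type origin with ampicillin selection from the AmpR (β-lactamase) cassette. An f1 origin is also present. The backbone additionally carries an SV40/EM7-driven BleoR cassette with an SV40 poly(A) signal, which lies outside the LTR-flanked region and so would not be transferred with the viral genome.

The transfer cassette has the layout of a self-inactivating HIV-1 vector. A CMV enhancer/promoter fused to a truncated 5' LTR drives production of genomic RNA in packaging cells. It is followed by the Ψ packaging signal with a gag fragment, the RRE for Rev-dependent nuclear export, and the cPPT/CTS. The cassette ends in a ΔU3 3' LTR with a downstream bGH poly(A) signal.

Between these elements, a human U6 RNA polymerase III promoter expresses the NONO-targeting guide fused to the Streptococcus pyogenes gRNA scaffold. An EF-1α core promoter drives S. pyogenes Cas9, followed by a puromycin N-acetyltransferase coding sequence and a WPRE to enhance transcript expression. The feature table does not annotate the linker between Cas9 and PuroR, so how the two are co-expressed is not stated in the record.

Transduced mammalian cells can be selected with puromycin, giving stable co-delivery of nuclease and guide for disruption of NONO. The associated publication concerns NONO's role in sensing nuclear HIV capsid and cGAS-mediated innate immune activation.
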