Features (pLannotate 1.2.2; 33 found; start..end, strand, type, name):
     31..83      -  misc_feature   bom (fragment): basis of mobility region from pBR322
    238..617     +  enhancer       CMV enhancer: human cytomegalovirus immediate early enhancer
    618..817     +  promoter       CMV promoter: human cytomegalovirus (CMV) immediate early promoter
    835..1015    +  LTR            5' LTR (truncated): truncated 5' long terminal repeat (LTR) from HIV-1
   1062..1187    +  misc_feature   HIV-1 Ψ: packaging signal of human immunodeficiency virus type 1
   1171..1534    +  CDS            HIV-1 gag (fragment): gag protein from human immunodeficiency virus 1; gag
   1680..1913    +  misc_feature   RRE: The Rev response element (RRE) of HIV-1 allows for Rev-dependent mRNA export from the nucleus to the cytoplasm.
   2290..2390    +  CDS            Rev (fragment): human immunodeficiency virus 1 (HIV-1) Rev protein; rev; enhances nuclear export of unspliced and incompletely spliced viral mRNAs
   2440..2557    +  misc_feature   cPPT/CTS: central polypurine tract and central termination sequence of HIV-1
   2608..2848    +  promoter       U6 promoter: RNA polymerase III promoter for human U6 snRNA
   2877..2952    +  misc_RNA       gRNA scaffold: guide RNA scaffold for the Streptococcus pyogenes CRISPR/Cas9 system
   2970..2988    +  CDS            small t antigen (fragment): SV40 (simian virus 40) small t antigen
   3014..3225    +  promoter       EF-1α core promoter: core promoter for human elongation factor EF-1α
   3250..7353    +  CDS            Cas9: Cas9 (Csn1) endonuclease from the Streptococcus pyogenes Type II CRISPR/Cas system generates RNA-guided double strand breaks in DNA
   7491..8088    +  CDS            PuroR (fragment): puromycin N-acetyltransferase; pac from Streptomyces; confers resistance to puromycin
   8104..8692    +  misc_feature   WPRE: woodchuck hepatitis virus posttranscriptional regulatory element
   8743..8762    +  misc_feature   cPPT/CTS (fragment): central polypurine tract and central termination sequence of HIV-1
   8764..8997    +  LTR            3' LTR (ΔU3): self-inactivating 3' long terminal repeat (LTR) from HIV-1
   9029..9253    +  polyA_signal   bGH poly(A) signal: bovine growth hormone polyadenylation signal
   9257..9278    +  promoter       SV40 promoter (fragment): SV40 enhancer and early promoter
   9299..9727    +  rep_origin     f1 ori (sequence partly withheld): f1 bacteriophage origin of replication; arrow indicates direction of (+) strand synthesis
   9741..10070   +  promoter       SV40 promoter: SV40 enhancer and early promoter
  10118..10165   +  promoter       EM7 promoter: synthetic bacterial promoter&nbsp
  10184..10558   +  CDS            BleoR: antibiotic-binding protein; Sh ble from Streptoalloteichus hindustanus; confers resistance to bleomycin, phleomycin, and Zeocin™
  10568..10693   +  CDS            ble (fragment): BLE_KLEPN - Experimental evidence at protein level: Swiss-Prot protein existence level 1. Binding protein with a strong affinity to the bleomycin family of antibiotics. Binds to CL990; an antimitotic-antibiotic compound. From Klebsiella pneumoniae.
  10688..10809   +  polyA_signal   SV40 poly(A) signal: SV40 polyadenylation signal
  10880..10902   -  protein_bind   lac operator (fragment): The lac repressor binds to the lac operator to inhibit transcription in E. coli. This inhibition can be relieved by adding lactose or isopropyl-β-D-thiogalactopyranoside (IPTG). lac repressor encoded by lacI
  10906..10936   -  promoter       lac promoter: promoter for the E. coli lac operon
  10951..10972   -  protein_bind   CAP binding site: CAP binding activates transcription in the presence of cAMP. E. coli catabolite activator protein
  10985..11077   -  CDS            lacI (fragment): lac repressor; lacI; The lac repressor binds to the lac operator to inhibit transcription in E. coli. This inhibition can be relieved by adding lactose or isopropyl-β-D-thiogalactopyranoside (IPTG).
  11260..11848   -  rep_origin     ori: high-copy-number ColE1/pMB1/pBR322/pUC origin of replication
  12019..12879   -  CDS            AmpR: β-lactamase; bla; confers resistance to ampicillin, carbenicillin, and related antibiotics
  12880..12984   -  promoter       AmpR promoter: bla
>Addgene plasmid #127653 | pLentiCRISPRv2-NONO 40 | addgene full sequence | sequence record 248979 | Addgene NGS Result
GTCGACGGATCGGGAGATCTCCCGATCCCCTATGGTGCACTCTCAGTACAATCTGCTCTGATGCCGCATA
GTTAAGCCAGTATCTGCTCCCTGCTTGTGTGTTGGAGGTCGCTGAGTAGTGCGCGAGCAAAATTTAAGCT
ACAACAAGGCAAGGCTTGACCGACAATTGCATGAAGAATCTGCTTAGGGTTAGGCGTTTTGCGCTGCTTC
GCGATGTACGGGCCAGATATACGCGTTGACATTGATTATTGACTAGTTATTAATAGTAATCAATTACGGG
GTCATTAGTTCATAGCCCATATATGGAGTTCCGCGTTACATAACTTACGGTAAATGGCCCGCCTGGCTGA
CCGCCCAACGACCCCCGCCCATTGACGTCAATAATGACGTATGTTCCCATAGTAACGCCAATAGGGACTT
TCCATTGACGTCAATGGGTGGAGTATTTACGGTAAACTGCCCACTTGGCAGTACATCAAGTGTATCATAT
GCCAAGTACGCCCCCTATTGACGTCAATGACGGTAAATGGCCCGCCTGGCATTATGCCCAGTACATGACC
TTATGGGACTTTCCTACTTGGCAGTACATCTACGTATTAGTCATCGCTATTACCATGGTGATGCGGTTTT
GGCAGTACATCAATGGGCGTGGATAGCGGTTTGACTCACGGGGATTTCCAAGTCTCCACCCCATTGACGT
CAATGGGAGTTTGTTTTGGCACCAAAATCAACGGGACTTTCCAAAATGTCGTAACAACTCCGCCCCATTG
ACGCAAATGGGCGGTAGGCGTGTACGGTGGGAGGTCTATATAAGCAGCGCGTTTTGCCTGTACTGGGTCT
CTCTGGTTAGACCAGATCTGAGCCTGGGAGCTCTCTGGCTAACTAGGGAACCCACTGCTTAAGCCTCAAT
AAAGCTTGCCTTGAGTGCTTCAAGTAGTGTGTGCCCGTCTGTTGTGTGACTCTGGTAACTAGAGATCCCT
CAGACCCTTTTAGTCAGTGTGGAAAATCTCTAGCAGTGGCGCCCGAACAGGGACTTGAAAGCGAAAGGGA
AACCAGAGGAGCTCTCTCGACGCAGGACTCGGCTTGCTGAAGCGCGCACGGCAAGAGGCGAGGGGCGGCG
ACTGGTGAGTACGCCAAAAATTTTGACTAGCGGAGGCTAGAAGGAGAGAGATGGGTGCGAGAGCGTCAGT
ATTAAGCGGGGGAGAATTAGATCGCGATGGGAAAAAATTCGGTTAAGGCCAGGGGGAAAGAAAAAATATA
AATTAAAACATATAGTATGGGCAAGCAGGGAGCTAGAACGATTCGCAGTTAATCCTGGCCTGTTAGAAAC
ATCAGAAGGCTGTAGACAAATACTGGGACAGCTACAACCATCCCTTCAGACAGGATCAGAAGAACTTAGA
TCATTATATAATACAGTAGCAACCCTCTATTGTGTGCATCAAAGGATAGAGATAAAAGACACCAAGGAAG
CTTTAGACAAGATAGAGGAAGAGCAAAACAAAAGTAAGACCACCGCACAGCAAGCGGCCGCTGATCTTCA
GACCTGGAGGAGGAGATATGAGGGACAATTGGAGAAGTGAATTATATAAATATAAAGTAGTAAAAATTGA
ACCATTAGGAGTAGCACCCACCAAGGCAAAGAGAAGAGTGGTGCAGAGAGAAAAAAGAGCAGTGGGAATA
GGAGCTTTGTTCCTTGGGTTCTTGGGAGCAGCAGGAAGCACTATGGGCGCAGCGTCAATGACGCTGACGG
TACAGGCCAGACAATTATTGTCTGGTATAGTGCAGCAGCAGAACAATTTGCTGAGGGCTATTGAGGCGCA
ACAGCATCTGTTGCAACTCACAGTCTGGGGCATCAAGCAGCTCCAGGCAAGAATCCTGGCTGTGGAAAGA
TACCTAAAGGATCAACAGCTCCTGGGGATTTGGGGTTGCTCTGGAAAACTCATTTGCACCACTGCTGTGC
CTTGGAATGCTAGTTGGAGTAATAAATCTCTGGAACAGATTTGGAATCACACGACCTGGATGGAGTGGGA
CAGAGAAATTAACAATTACACAAGCTTAATACACTCCTTAATTGAAGAATCGCAAAACCAGCAAGAAAAG
AATGAACAAGAATTATTGGAATTAGATAAATGGGCAAGTTTGTGGAATTGGTTTAACATAACAAATTGGC
TGTGGTATATAAAATTATTCATAATGATAGTAGGAGGCTTGGTAGGTTTAAGAATAGTTTTTGCTGTACT
TTCTATAGTGAATAGAGTTAGGCAGGGATATTCACCATTATCGTTTCAGACCCACCTCCCAACCCCGAGG
GGACCCGACAGGCCCGAAGGAATAGAAGAAGAAGGTGGAGAGAGAGACAGAGACAGATCCATTCGATTAG
TGAACGGATCGGCACTGCGTGCGCCAATTCTGCAGACAAATGGCAGTATTCATCCACAATTTTAAAAGAA
AAGGGGGGATTGGGGGGTACAGTGCAGGGGAAAGAATAGTAGACATAATAGCAACAGACATACAAACTAA
AGAATTACAAAAACAAATTACAAAAATTCAAAATTTTCGGGTTTATTACAGGGACAGCAGAGATCCAGTT
TGGTTAATTAAGGTACCGAGGGCCTATTTCCCATGATTCCTTCATATTTGCATATACGATACAAGGCTGT
TAGAGAGATAATTAGAATTAATTTGACTGTAAACACAAAGATATTAGTACAAAATACGTGACGTAGAAAG
TAATAATTTCTTGGGTAGTTTGCAGTTTTAAAATTATGTTTTAAAATGGACTATCATATGCTTACCGTAA
CTTGAAAGTATTTCGATTTCTTGGCTTTATATATCTTGTGGAAAGGACGAAACACCGTAGTCATTGTGGA
TGATCGGTTTTAGAGCTAGAAATAGCAAGTTAAAATAAGGCTAGTCCGTTATCAACTTGAAAAAGTGGCA
CCGAGTCGGTGCTTTTTTGAATTCGCTAGCTAGGTCTTGAAAGGAGTGGGAATTGGCTCCGGTGCCCGTC
AGTGGGCAGAGCGCACATCGCCCACAGTCCCCGAGAAGTTGGGGGGAGGGGTCGGCAATTGATCCGGTGC
CTAGAGAAGGTGGCGCGGGGTAAACTGGGAAAGTGATGTCGTGTACTGGCTCCGCCTTTTTCCCGAGGGT
GGGGGAGAACCGTATATAAGTGCAGTAGTCGCCGTGAACGTTCTTTTTCGCAACGGGTTTGCCGCCAGAA
CACAGGACCGGTTCTAGAGCGCTGCCACCATGGACAAGAAGTACAGCATCGGCCTGGACATCGGCACCAA
CTCTGTGGGCTGGGCCGTGATCACCGACGAGTACAAGGTGCCCAGCAAGAAATTCAAGGTGCTGGGCAAC
ACCGACCGGCACAGCATCAAGAAGAACCTGATCGGAGCCCTGCTGTTCGACAGCGGCGAAACAGCCGAGG
CCACCCGGCTGAAGAGAACCGCCAGAAGAAGATACACCAGACGGAAGAACCGGATCTGCTATCTGCAAGA
GATCTTCAGCAACGAGATGGCCAAGGTGGACGACAGCTTCTTCCACAGACTGGAAGAGTCCTTCCTGGTG
GAAGAGGATAAGAAGCACGAGCGGCACCCCATCTTCGGCAACATCGTGGACGAGGTGGCCTACCACGAGA
AGTACCCCACCATCTACCACCTGAGAAAGAAACTGGTGGACAGCACCGACAAGGCCGACCTGCGGCTGAT
CTATCTGGCCCTGGCCCACATGATCAAGTTCCGGGGCCACTTCCTGATCGAGGGCGACCTGAACCCCGAC
AACAGCGACGTGGACAAGCTGTTCATCCAGCTGGTGCAGACCTACAACCAGCTGTTCGAGGAAAACCCCA
TCAACGCCAGCGGCGTGGACGCCAAGGCCATCCTGTCTGCCAGACTGAGCAAGAGCAGACGGCTGGAAAA
TCTGATCGCCCAGCTGCCCGGCGAGAAGAAGAATGGCCTGTTCGGAAACCTGATTGCCCTGAGCCTGGGC
CTGACCCCCAACTTCAAGAGCAACTTCGACCTGGCCGAGGATGCCAAACTGCAGCTGAGCAAGGACACCT
ACGACGACGACCTGGACAACCTGCTGGCCCAGATCGGCGACCAGTACGCCGACCTGTTTCTGGCCGCCAA
GAACCTGTCCGACGCCATCCTGCTGAGCGACATCCTGAGAGTGAACACCGAGATCACCAAGGCCCCCCTG
AGCGCCTCTATGATCAAGAGATACGACGAGCACCACCAGGACCTGACCCTGCTGAAAGCTCTCGTGCGGC
AGCAGCTGCCTGAGAAGTACAAAGAGATTTTCTTCGACCAGAGCAAGAACGGCTACGCCGGCTACATTGA
CGGCGGAGCCAGCCAGGAAGAGTTCTACAAGTTCATCAAGCCCATCCTGGAAAAGATGGACGGCACCGAG
GAACTGCTCGTGAAGCTGAACAGAGAGGACCTGCTGCGGAAGCAGCGGACCTTCGACAACGGCAGCATCC
CCCACCAGATCCACCTGGGAGAGCTGCACGCCATTCTGCGGCGGCAGGAAGATTTTTACCCATTCCTGAA
GGACAACCGGGAAAAGATCGAGAAGATCCTGACCTTCCGCATCCCCTACTACGTGGGCCCTCTGGCCAGG
GGAAACAGCAGATTCGCCTGGATGACCAGAAAGAGCGAGGAAACCATCACCCCCTGGAACTTCGAGGAAG
TGGTGGACAAGGGCGCTTCCGCCCAGAGCTTCATCGAGCGGATGACCAACTTCGATAAGAACCTGCCCAA
CGAGAAGGTGCTGCCCAAGCACAGCCTGCTGTACGAGTACTTCACCGTGTATAACGAGCTGACCAAAGTG
AAATACGTGACCGAGGGAATGAGAAAGCCCGCCTTCCTGAGCGGCGAGCAGAAAAAGGCCATCGTGGACC
TGCTGTTCAAGACCAACCGGAAAGTGACCGTGAAGCAGCTGAAAGAGGACTACTTCAAGAAAATCGAGTG
CTTCGACTCCGTGGAAATCTCCGGCGTGGAAGATCGGTTCAACGCCTCCCTGGGCACATACCACGATCTG
CTGAAAATTATCAAGGACAAGGACTTCCTGGACAATGAGGAAAACGAGGACATTCTGGAAGATATCGTGC
TGACCCTGACACTGTTTGAGGACAGAGAGATGATCGAGGAACGGCTGAAAACCTATGCCCACCTGTTCGA
CGACAAAGTGATGAAGCAGCTGAAGCGGCGGAGATACACCGGCTGGGGCAGGCTGAGCCGGAAGCTGATC
AACGGCATCCGGGACAAGCAGTCCGGCAAGACAATCCTGGATTTCCTGAAGTCCGACGGCTTCGCCAACA
GAAACTTCATGCAGCTGATCCACGACGACAGCCTGACCTTTAAAGAGGACATCCAGAAAGCCCAGGTGTC
CGGCCAGGGCGATAGCCTGCACGAGCACATTGCCAATCTGGCCGGCAGCCCCGCCATTAAGAAGGGCATC
CTGCAGACAGTGAAGGTGGTGGACGAGCTCGTGAAAGTGATGGGCCGGCACAAGCCCGAGAACATCGTGA
TCGAAATGGCCAGAGAGAACCAGACCACCCAGAAGGGACAGAAGAACAGCCGCGAGAGAATGAAGCGGAT
CGAAGAGGGCATCAAAGAGCTGGGCAGCCAGATCCTGAAAGAACACCCCGTGGAAAACACCCAGCTGCAG
AACGAGAAGCTGTACCTGTACTACCTGCAGAATGGGCGGGATATGTACGTGGACCAGGAACTGGACATCA
ACCGGCTGTCCGACTACGATGTGGACCATATCGTGCCTCAGAGCTTTCTGAAGGACGACTCCATCGACAA
CAAGGTGCTGACCAGAAGCGACAAGAACCGGGGCAAGAGCGACAACGTGCCCTCCGAAGAGGTCGTGAAG
AAGATGAAGAACTACTGGCGGCAGCTGCTGAACGCCAAGCTGATTACCCAGAGAAAGTTCGACAATCTGA
CCAAGGCCGAGAGAGGCGGCCTGAGCGAACTGGATAAGGCCGGCTTCATCAAGAGACAGCTGGTGGAAAC
CCGGCAGATCACAAAGCACGTGGCACAGATCCTGGACTCCCGGATGAACACTAAGTACGACGAGAATGAC
AAGCTGATCCGGGAAGTGAAAGTGATCACCCTGAAGTCCAAGCTGGTGTCCGATTTCCGGAAGGATTTCC
AGTTTTACAAAGTGCGCGAGATCAACAACTACCACCACGCCCACGACGCCTACCTGAACGCCGTCGTGGG
AACCGCCCTGATCAAAAAGTACCCTAAGCTGGAAAGCGAGTTCGTGTACGGCGACTACAAGGTGTACGAC
GTGCGGAAGATGATCGCCAAGAGCGAGCAGGAAATCGGCAAGGCTACCGCCAAGTACTTCTTCTACAGCA
ACATCATGAACTTTTTCAAGACCGAGATTACCCTGGCCAACGGCGAGATCCGGAAGCGGCCTCTGATCGA
GACAAACGGCGAAACCGGGGAGATCGTGTGGGATAAGGGCCGGGATTTTGCCACCGTGCGGAAAGTGCTG
AGCATGCCCCAAGTGAATATCGTGAAAAAGACCGAGGTGCAGACAGGCGGCTTCAGCAAAGAGTCTATCC
TGCCCAAGAGGAACAGCGATAAGCTGATCGCCAGAAAGAAGGACTGGGACCCTAAGAAGTACGGCGGCTT
CGACAGCCCCACCGTGGCCTATTCTGTGCTGGTGGTGGCCAAAGTGGAAAAGGGCAAGTCCAAGAAACTG
AAGAGTGTGAAAGAGCTGCTGGGGATCACCATCATGGAAAGAAGCAGCTTCGAGAAGAATCCCATCGACT
TTCTGGAAGCCAAGGGCTACAAAGAAGTGAAAAAGGACCTGATCATCAAGCTGCCTAAGTACTCCCTGTT
CGAGCTGGAAAACGGCCGGAAGAGAATGCTGGCCTCTGCCGGCGAACTGCAGAAGGGAAACGAACTGGCC
CTGCCCTCCAAATATGTGAACTTCCTGTACCTGGCCAGCCACTATGAGAAGCTGAAGGGCTCCCCCGAGG
ATAATGAGCAGAAACAGCTGTTTGTGGAACAGCACAAGCACTACCTGGACGAGATCATCGAGCAGATCAG
CGAGTTCTCCAAGAGAGTGATCCTGGCCGACGCTAATCTGGACAAAGTGCTGTCCGCCTACAACAAGCAC
CGGGATAAGCCCATCAGAGAGCAGGCCGAGAATATCATCCACCTGTTTACCCTGACCAATCTGGGAGCCC
CTGCCGCCTTCAAGTACTTTGACACCACCATCGACCGGAAGAGGTACACCAGCACCAAAGAGGTGCTGGA
CGCCACCCTGATCCACCAGAGCATCACCGGCCTGTACGAGACACGGATCGACCTGTCTCAGCTGGGAGGC
GACAAGCGACCTGCCGCCACAAAGAAGGCTGGACAGGCTAAGAAGAAGAAAGATTACAAAGACGATGACG
ATAAGGGATCCGGCGCAACAAACTTCTCTCTGCTGAAACAAGCCGGAGATGTCGAAGAGAATCCTGGACC
GACCGAGTACAAGCCCACGGTGCGCCTCGCCACCCGCGACGACGTCCCCAGGGCCGTACGCACCCTCGCC
GCCGCGTTCGCCGACTACCCCGCCACGCGCCACACCGTCGATCCGGACCGCCACATCGAGCGGGTCACCG
AGCTGCAAGAACTCTTCCTCACGCGCGTCGGGCTCGACATCGGCAAGGTGTGGGTCGCGGACGACGGCGC
CGCGGTGGCGGTCTGGACCACGCCGGAGAGCGTCGAAGCGGGGGCGGTGTTCGCCGAGATCGGCCCGCGC
ATGGCCGAGTTGAGCGGTTCCCGGCTGGCCGCGCAGCAACAGATGGAAGGCCTCCTGGCGCCGCACCGGC
CCAAGGAGCCCGCGTGGTTCCTGGCCACCGTCGGAGTCTCGCCCGACCACCAGGGCAAGGGTCTGGGCAG
CGCCGTCGTGCTCCCCGGAGTGGAGGCGGCCGAGCGCGCCGGGGTGCCCGCCTTCCTGGAGACCTCCGCG
CCCCGCAACCTCCCCTTCTACGAGCGGCTCGGCTTCACCGTCACCGCCGACGTCGAGGTGCCCGAAGGAC
CGCGCACCTGGTGCATGACCCGCAAGCCCGGTGCCTGAACGCGTTAAGTCGACAATCAACCTCTGGATTA
CAAAATTTGTGAAAGATTGACTGGTATTCTTAACTATGTTGCTCCTTTTACGCTATGTGGATACGCTGCT
TTAATGCCTTTGTATCATGCTATTGCTTCCCGTATGGCTTTCATTTTCTCCTCCTTGTATAAATCCTGGT
TGCTGTCTCTTTATGAGGAGTTGTGGCCCGTTGTCAGGCAACGTGGCGTGGTGTGCACTGTGTTTGCTGA
CGCAACCCCCACTGGTTGGGGCATTGCCACCACCTGTCAGCTCCTTTCCGGGACTTTCGCTTTCCCCCTC
CCTATTGCCACGGCGGAACTCATCGCCGCCTGCCTTGCCCGCTGCTGGACAGGGGCTCGGCTGTTGGGCA
CTGACAATTCCGTGGTGTTGTCGGGGAAATCATCGTCCTTTCCTTGGCTGCTCGCCTGTGTTGCCACCTG
GATTCTGCGCGGGACGTCCTTCTGCTACGTCCCTTCGGCCCTCAATCCAGCGGACCTTCCTTCCCGCGGC
CTGCTGCCGGCTCTGCGGCCTCTTCCGCGTCTTCGCCTTCGCCCTCAGACGAGTCGGATCTCCCTTTGGG
CCGCCTCCCCGCGTCGACTTTAAGACCAATGACTTACAAGGCAGCTGTAGATCTTAGCCACTTTTTAAAA
GAAAAGGGGGGACTGGAAGGGCTAATTCACTCCCAACGAAGACAAGATCTGCTTTTTGCTTGTACTGGGT
CTCTCTGGTTAGACCAGATCTGAGCCTGGGAGCTCTCTGGCTAACTAGGGAACCCACTGCTTAAGCCTCA
ATAAAGCTTGCCTTGAGTGCTTCAAGTAGTGTGTGCCCGTCTGTTGTGTGACTCTGGTAACTAGAGATCC
CTCAGACCCTTTTAGTCAGTGTGGAAAATCTCTAGCAGGGCCCGTTTAAACCCGCTGATCAGCCTCGACT
GTGCCTTCTAGTTGCCAGCCATCTGTTGTTTGCCCCTCCCCCGTGCCTTCCTTGACCCTGGAAGGTGCCA
CTCCCACTGTCCTTTCCTAATAAAATGAGGAAATTGCATCGCATTGTCTGAGTAGGTGTCATTCTATTCT
GGGGGGTGGGGTGGGGCAGGACAGCAAGGGGGAGGATTGGGAAGACAATAGCAGGCATGCTGGGGATGCG
GTGGGCTCTATGGCTTCTGAGGCGGAAAGAACCAGCTGGGGCTCTAGGGGGTATCCCC
[124 nt withheld, positions 9299-9422]
C
[91 nt withheld, positions 9424-9514]
A
[49 nt withheld, positions 9516-9564]
CCTTTGACGTTGGAGTCCACGTTCTTT
[37 nt withheld, positions 9592-9628]
ACCCTATCTCGGTCTATTCTTTTGATTTATAAGGGATTTTGCCGATTTCGGCCTATTGGTTAAAAAATGA
GCTGATTTAACAAAAATTTAACGCGAATTAATTCTGTGGAATGTGTGTCAGTTAGGGTGTGGAAAGTCCC
CAGGCTCCCCAGCAGGCAGAAGTATGCAAAGCATGCATCTCAATTAGTCAGCAACCAGGTGTGGAAAGTC
CCCAGGCTCCCCAGCAGGCAGAAGTATGCAAAGCATGCATCTCAATTAGTCAGCAACCATAGTCCCGCCC
CTAACTCCGCCCATCCCGCCCCTAACTCCGCCCAGTTCCGCCCATTCTCCGCCCCATGGCTGACTAATTT
TTTTTATTTATGCAGAGGCCGAGGCCGCCTCTGCCTCTGAGCTATTCCAGAAGTAGTGAGGAGGCTTTTT
TGGAGGCCTAGGCTTTTGCAAAAAGCTCCCGGGAGCTTGTATATCCATTTTCGGATCTGATCAGCACGTG
TTGACAATTAATCATCGGCATAGTATATCGGCATAGTATAATACGACAAGGTGAGGAACTAAACCATGGC
CAAGTTGACCAGTGCCGTTCCGGTGCTCACCGCGCGCGACGTCGCCGGAGCGGTCGAGTTCTGGACCGAC
CGGCTCGGGTTCTCCCGGGACTTCGTGGAGGACGACTTCGCCGGTGTGGTCCGGGACGACGTGACCCTGT
TCATCAGCGCGGTCCAGGACCAGGTGGTGCCGGACAACACCCTGGCCTGGGTGTGGGTGCGCGGCCTGGA
CGAGCTGTACGCCGAGTGGTCGGAGGTCGTGTCCACGAACTTCCGGGACGCCTCCGGGCCGGCCATGACC
GAGATCGGCGAGCAGCCGTGGGGGCGGGAGTTCGCCCTGCGCGACCCGGCCGGCAACTGCGTGCACTTCG
TGGCCGAGGAGCAGGACTGACACGTGCTACGAGATTTCGATTCCACCGCCGCCTTCTATGAAAGGTTGGG
CTTCGGAATCGTTTTCCGGGACGCCGGCTGGATGATCCTCCAGCGCGGGGATCTCATGCTGGAGTTCTTC
GCCCACCCCAACTTGTTTATTGCAGCTTATAATGGTTACAAATAAAGCAATAGCATCACAAATTTCACAA
ATAAAGCATTTTTTTCACTGCATTCTAGTTGTGGTTTGTCCAAACTCATCAATGTATCTTATCATGTCTG
TATACCGTCGACCTCTAGCTAGAGCTTGGCGTAATCATGGTCATAGCTGTTTCCTGTGTGAAATTGTTAT
CCGCTCACAATTCCACACAACATACGAGCCGGAAGCATAAAGTGTAAAGCCTGGGGTGCCTAATGAGTGA
GCTAACTCACATTAATTGCGTTGCGCTCACTGCCCGCTTTCCAGTCGGGAAACCTGTCGTGCCAGCTGCA
TTAATGAATCGGCCAACGCGCGGGGAGAGGCGGTTTGCGTATTGGGCGCTCTTCCGCTTCCTCGCTCACT
GACTCGCTGCGCTCGGTCGTTCGGCTGCGGCGAGCGGTATCAGCTCACTCAAAGGCGGTAATACGGTTAT
CCACAGAATCAGGGGATAACGCAGGAAAGAACATGTGAGCAAAAGGCCAGCAAAAGGCCAGGAACCGTAA
AAAGGCCGCGTTGCTGGCGTTTTTCCATAGGCTCCGCCCCCCTGACGAGCATCACAAAAATCGACGCTCA
AGTCAGAGGTGGCGAAACCCGACAGGACTATAAAGATACCAGGCGTTTCCCCCTGGAAGCTCCCTCGTGC
GCTCTCCTGTTCCGACCCTGCCGCTTACCGGATACCTGTCCGCCTTTCTCCCTTCGGGAAGCGTGGCGCT
TTCTCATAGCTCACGCTGTAGGTATCTCAGTTCGGTGTAGGTCGTTCGCTCCAAGCTGGGCTGTGTGCAC
GAACCCCCCGTTCAGCCCGACCGCTGCGCCTTATCCGGTAACTATCGTCTTGAGTCCAACCCGGTAAGAC
ACGACTTATCGCCACTGGCAGCAGCCACTGGTAACAGGATTAGCAGAGCGAGGTATGTAGGCGGTGCTAC
AGAGTTCTTGAAGTGGTGGCCTAACTACGGCTACACTAGAAGAACAGTATTTGGTATCTGCGCTCTGCTG
AAGCCAGTTACCTTCGGAAAAAGAGTTGGTAGCTCTTGATCCGGCAAACAAACCACCGCTGGTAGCGGTG
GTTTTTTTGTTTGCAAGCAGCAGATTACGCGCAGAAAAAAAGGATCTCAAGAAGATCCTTTGATCTTTTC
TACGGGGTCTGACGCTCAGTGGAACGAAAACTCACGTTAAGGGATTTTGGTCATGAGATTATCAAAAAGG
ATCTTCACCTAGATCCTTTTAAATTAAAAATGAAGTTTTAAATCAATCTAAAGTATATATGAGTAAACTT
GGTCTGACAGTTACCAATGCTTAATCAGTGAGGCACCTATCTCAGCGATCTGTCTATTTCGTTCATCCAT
AGTTGCCTGACTCCCCGTCGTGTAGATAACTACGATACGGGAGGGCTTACCATCTGGCCCCAGTGCTGCA
ATGATACCGCGAGACCCACGCTCACCGGCTCCAGATTTATCAGCAATAAACCAGCCAGCCGGAAGGGCCG
AGCGCAGAAGTGGTCCTGCAACTTTATCCGCCTCCATCCAGTCTATTAATTGTTGCCGGGAAGCTAGAGT
AAGTAGTTCGCCAGTTAATAGTTTGCGCAACGTTGTTGCCATTGCTACAGGCATCGTGGTGTCACGCTCG
TCGTTTGGTATGGCTTCATTCAGCTCCGGTTCCCAACGATCAAGGCGAGTTACATGATCCCCCATGTTGT
GCAAAAAAGCGGTTAGCTCCTTCGGTCCTCCGATCGTTGTCAGAAGTAAGTTGGCCGCAGTGTTATCACT
CATGGTTATGGCAGCACTGCATAATTCTCTTACTGTCATGCCATCCGTAAGATGCTTTTCTGTGACTGGT
GAGTACTCAACCAAGTCATTCTGAGAATAGTGTATGCGGCGACCGAGTTGCTCTTGCCCGGCGTCAATAC
GGGATAATACCGCGCCACATAGCAGAACTTTAAAAGTGCTCATCATTGGAAAACGTTCTTCGGGGCGAAA
ACTCTCAAGGATCTTACCGCTGTTGAGATCCAGTTCGATGTAACCCACTCGTGCACCCAACTGATCTTCA
GCATCTTTTACTTTCACCAGCGTTTCTGGGTGAGCAAAAACAGGAAGGCAAAATGCCGCAAAAAAGGGAA
TAAGGGCGACACGGAAATGTTGAATACTCATACTCTTCCTTTTTCAATATTATTGAAGCATTTATCAGGG
TTATTGTCTCATGAGCGGATACATATTTGAATGTATTTAGAAAAATAAACAAATAGGGGTTCCGCGCACA
TTTCCCCGAAAAGTGCCACCTGAC
